Addgene plasmid #151942: pGBW-m4134898
Purpose: Mammalian expression plasmid for SARS-CoV-2 surface glycoprotein (Spike protein)
Depositing lab: Ginkgo Bioworks & Benjie Chen.
Backbone
  Vector backbone: pTwist_CMV_Puro_6
  Backbone size w/o insert (bp): 6080
  Vector type: Mammalian Expression
  Selectable markers: Puromycin
Growth in bacteria
  Bacterial resistance: Ampicillin, 100 μg/mL
  Growth temperature: 37°C
  Growth strain: DH5alpha
  Copy number: High Copy
Gene/Insert
  Gene/Insert name: SARS-CoV-2 S (surface glycoprotein) (alt names: Spike protein; S protein)
  Species: Severe acute respiratory syndrome coronavirus 2
  Insert size (bp): 3578
  Mutation: d1-15 d1209-1273
  Entrez Gene: S (a.k.a. GU280_gp02, spike glycoprotein)
  Promoter: CMV
  Cloning method: Unknown
Resource information
  A portion of this plasmid was derived from a plasmid made by: GinkgoBioworks
Depositor comments: NCBI reference sequence: QHN73810.1
How to cite: pGBW-m4134898 was a gift from Ginkgo Bioworks & Benjie Chen (Addgene plasmid # 151942 ; http://n2t.net/addgene:151942 ; RRID:Addgene_151942)
