[The description below was written by a language model from this plasmid's Addgene catalogue record and pLannotate feature annotations shown in this document.]
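Description:
pGBW-m4134898 is a mammalian expression plasmid built on the pTwist_CMV_Puro_6 backbone that carries a truncated form of the SARS-CoV-2 surface (Spike, S) glycoprotein. The full sequenced construct is about 9.7 kb, combining a backbone of roughly 6.1 kb with an insert of about 3.6 kb. It is maintained in E. coli as a high-copy plasmid through a ColE1/pUC-type origin and an ampicillin resistance (β-lactamase) gene. For selection in mammalian cells, it carries a separate cassette in which the human ubiquitin C promoter drives puromycin N-acetyltransferase, followed by a synthetic poly(A) signal.

The Spike coding sequence lies downstream of the CMV immediate-early enhancer and promoter elements and is followed by an SV40 polyadenylation signal. In the annotated record the S open reading frame spans the numbering origin of the circular sequence. According to the catalogue entry, the insert lacks residues 1–15 and 1209–1273. These deletions correspond to the N-terminal region, where the native signal peptide lies, and to the C-terminal portion, which includes the transmembrane and cytoplasmic segments, so the insert essentially encodes the ectodomain. The record does not say whether a heterologous secretion signal or any tag has been added, and none is annotated.

The backbone also contains bacterial rrnG and T7 terminators and short 5' and 3' β-globin insulator elements flanking the expression regions. These parts are generally used to limit read-through and transcriptional interference between cassettes. The stated purpose is expression of the SARS-CoV-2 Spike protein in mammalian cells, and the puromycin marker allows selection of transfected cells.
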