Features (pLannotate 1.2.2; 19 found; start..end, strand, type, name):
   3639..3760    -  polyA_signal   SV40 poly(A) signal: SV40 polyadenylation signal
   3783..3852    -  CDS            large T antigen (fragment): large T antigen from SV40 (simian virus 40)
   3875..3921    +  terminator     T7 terminator: transcription terminator for bacteriophage T7 RNA polymerase
   3951..4087    +  terminator     rrnG terminator: transcription terminator from the E. coli ribosomal RNA rrnG operon (Albrechtsen et al., 1991)
   4132..4203    +  misc_feature   3' β-globin insulator: insulator downstream of the human β-globin locus (Farrell et al., 2002)
   4429..5017    -  rep_origin     ori: high-copy-number ColE1/pMB1/pBR322/pUC origin of replication
   5189..5253    -  CDS            bla(M) (fragment): β-lactamase lacking the signal sequence; bla(M); allows cytosolic expression of β-lactamase
   5517..6726    +  promoter       UbC promoter: human ubiquitin C promoter
   6730..7327    +  CDS            PuroR (fragment): puromycin N-acetyltransferase; pac from Streptomyces; confers resistance to puromycin
   7356..7404    +  polyA_signal   poly(A) signal: synthetic polyadenylation signal
   7670..8530    +  CDS            AmpR: β-lactamase; bla; confers resistance to ampicillin, carbenicillin, and related antibiotics
   8543..8679    +  terminator     rrnG terminator: transcription terminator from the E. coli ribosomal RNA rrnG operon (Albrechtsen et al., 1991)
   8831..8902    +  misc_feature   5' β-globin insulator: insulator upstream of the human β-globin locus (Farrell et al., 2002)
   8907..8953    -  terminator     T7 terminator: transcription terminator for bacteriophage T7 RNA polymerase
   8971..9019    -  polyA_signal   poly(A) signal: synthetic polyadenylation signal
   9100..9403    +  enhancer       CMV enhancer: human cytomegalovirus immediate early enhancer
   9476..9493    -  promoter       CMV promoter (fragment): human cytomegalovirus (CMV) immediate early promoter
   9556..9607    +  promoter       CMVd2 promoter: truncated human cytomegalovirus (CMV) immediate early promoter that yields moderately reduced expression relative to the full-length promoter
   9664..3586    +  CDS            S (fragment) (across the origin): SPIKE_SARS2 - Experimental evidence at protein level: Swiss-Prot protein existence level 1. [Spike glycoprotein]: May down-regulate host tetherin (BST2) by lysosomal degradation, thereby counteracting its antiviral activity. From Severe acute respiratory syndrome coronavirus 2 (2019-nCoV) (SARS-CoV-2).
>Addgene plasmid #151942 | pGBW-m4134898 | addgene full sequence | sequence record 306274 | Addgene NGS Result
CACCATGGTTAATCTTACAACCAGAACTCAATTACCCCCTGCATACACTAATTCTTTCACACGTGGTGTT
TATTACCCTGACAAAGTTTTCAGATCCTCAGTTTTACATTCAACTCAGGACTTGTTCTTACCTTTCTTTT
CCAATGTTACTTGGTTCCATGCTATACATGTCTCTGGGACCAATGGTACTAAGAGGTTTGATAACCCTGT
CCTACCATTTAATGATGGTGTTTATTTTGCTTCCACTGAGAAGTCTAACATAATAAGAGGCTGGATTTTT
GGTACTACTTTAGATTCGAAGACCCAGTCCCTACTTATTGTTAATAACGCTACTAATGTTGTTATTAAAG
TCTGTGAATTTCAATTTTGTAATGATCCATTTTTGGGTGTTTATTACCACAAAAACAACAAAAGTTGGAT
GGAAAGTGAGTTCAGAGTTTATTCTAGTGCGAATAATTGCACTTTTGAATATGTCTCTCAGCCTTTTCTT
ATGGACCTTGAAGGAAAACAGGGTAATTTCAAAAATCTTAGGGAATTTGTGTTTAAGAATATTGATGGTT
ATTTTAAAATATATTCTAAGCACACGCCTATTAATTTAGTGCGTGATCTCCCTCAGGGTTTTTCGGCTTT
AGAACCATTGGTAGATTTGCCAATAGGTATTAACATCACTAGGTTTCAAACTTTACTTGCTTTACATAGA
AGTTATTTGACTCCTGGTGATTCTTCTTCAGGTTGGACAGCTGGTGCTGCAGCTTATTATGTGGGTTATC
TTCAACCTAGGACTTTTCTATTAAAATATAATGAAAATGGAACCATTACAGATGCTGTAGACTGTGCACT
TGACCCTCTCTCAGAAACAAAGTGTACGTTGAAATCCTTCACTGTAGAAAAAGGAATCTATCAAACTTCT
AACTTTAGAGTCCAACCAACAGAATCTATTGTTAGATTTCCTAATATTACAAACTTGTGCCCTTTTGGTG
AAGTTTTTAACGCCACCAGATTTGCATCTGTTTATGCTTGGAACAGGAAGAGAATCAGCAACTGTGTTGC
TGATTATTCTGTCCTATATAATTCCGCATCATTTTCCACTTTTAAGTGTTATGGAGTGTCTCCTACTAAA
TTAAATGATCTCTGCTTTACTAATGTCTATGCAGATTCATTTGTAATTAGAGGTGATGAAGTCAGACAAA
TCGCTCCAGGGCAAACTGGAAAGATTGCTGATTATAATTATAAATTACCAGATGATTTTACAGGCTGCGT
TATAGCTTGGAATTCTAACAATCTTGATTCTAAGGTTGGTGGTAATTATAATTACCTGTATAGATTGTTT
AGGAAGTCTAATCTCAAACCTTTTGAGAGAGATATTTCAACTGAAATCTATCAGGCCGGTAGCACACCTT
GTAATGGTGTTGAAGGTTTTAATTGTTACTTTCCTTTACAATCATATGGTTTCCAACCCACTAATGGTGT
TGGTTACCAACCATACAGAGTAGTAGTACTTTCTTTTGAACTTCTACATGCACCAGCAACTGTTTGTGGA
CCTAAAAAGTCTACTAATTTGGTTAAAAACAAATGTGTCAATTTCAACTTCAATGGTTTAACAGGCACAG
GTGTTCTTACTGAGTCTAACAAAAAGTTTCTGCCTTTCCAACAATTTGGCAGAGACATTGCTGACACTAC
TGATGCTGTCCGTGATCCACAGACACTTGAGATTCTTGACATTACACCATGTTCTTTTGGTGGTGTCAGT
GTTATAACACCAGGAACAAATACTTCTAACCAGGTTGCTGTTCTTTATCAGGATGTTAACTGCACAGAAG
TCCCTGTTGCTATTCATGCAGATCAACTTACTCCTACTTGGCGTGTTTATTCTACAGGTTCTAATGTTTT
TCAAACACGTGCAGGCTGTTTAATAGGGGCTGAACATGTCAACAACTCATATGAGTGTGACATACCCATT
GGTGCAGGTATATGCGCTAGTTATCAGACTCAGACTAATTCTCCTCGGCGGGCACGTAGTGTAGCTAGTC
AATCCATCATTGCCTACACTATGTCACTTGGTGCAGAAAATTCAGTTGCTTACTCTAATAACTCTATTGC
CATACCCACAAATTTTACTATTAGTGTTACCACAGAAATTCTACCAGTGTCTATGACCAAGACATCAGTA
GATTGTACAATGTACATTTGTGGTGATTCAACTGAATGCAGCAATCTTTTGTTGCAATATGGCAGTTTTT
GTACACAATTAAACCGTGCTTTAACTGGAATAGCTGTTGAACAAGACAAAAACACCCAAGAAGTTTTTGC
ACAAGTCAAACAAATTTACAAAACACCACCAATTAAAGATTTTGGTGGTTTTAATTTTTCACAAATATTA
CCAGATCCATCAAAACCAAGCAAGAGGTCATTTATTGAAGATCTACTTTTCAACAAAGTGACACTTGCAG
ATGCTGGCTTCATCAAACAATATGGTGATTGCCTTGGTGATATTGCTGCTAGAGACCTCATTTGTGCACA
AAAGTTTAACGGCCTTACTGTTTTGCCACCTTTGCTCACAGATGAAATGATTGCTCAATACACTTCTGCA
CTGTTAGCGGGTACAATCACTTCTGGTTGGACCTTTGGTGCAGGTGCTGCATTACAAATACCATTTGCTA
TGCAAATGGCTTATAGGTTTAATGGTATTGGAGTTACACAGAATGTTCTCTATGAGAACCAAAAATTGAT
TGCCAACCAATTTAATAGTGCTATTGGCAAAATTCAAGACTCACTTTCTTCCACAGCAAGTGCACTTGGA
AAACTTCAAGATGTGGTCAACCAAAATGCACAAGCTTTAAACACGCTTGTTAAACAACTTAGCTCCAATT
TTGGTGCAATTTCAAGTGTTTTAAATGATATCCTTTCACGTCTTGACAAAGTTGAGGCTGAAGTGCAAAT
TGATAGGTTGATCACAGGCAGACTTCAAAGTTTGCAGACATATGTGACTCAACAATTAATTAGAGCTGCA
GAAATCAGAGCTTCTGCTAATCTTGCTGCTACTAAAATGTCAGAGTGTGTACTTGGACAATCAAAAAGAG
TTGATTTTTGTGGAAAGGGCTATCATCTTATGTCCTTCCCTCAGTCAGCACCTCATGGTGTAGTCTTCTT
GCATGTGACTTATGTCCCTGCACAAGAAAAGAACTTCACAACTGCTCCTGCCATTTGTCATGATGGAAAA
GCACACTTTCCTCGTGAAGGTGTCTTTGTTTCAAATGGCACACACTGGTTTGTAACACAAAGGAATTTTT
ATGAACCACAAATCATTACTACAGACAACACATTTGTGTCTGGTAACTGTGATGTTGTAATAGGAATTGT
CAACAACACAGTTTATGATCCTTTGCAACCTGAATTAGACTCATTCAAGGAGGAGTTAGATAAATATTTT
AAGAATCATACATCACCAGATGTTGATTTAGGTGACATCTCTGGCATTAATGCTTCAGTTGTAAACATTC
AAAAAGAAATTGACCGCCTCAATGAGGTTGCCAAGAATTTAAATGAATCTCTCATCGATCTCCAAGAACT
TGGAAAGTATGAGCAGTAAGCTAGCTTGACTGACTGAGATACAGCGTACCTTCAGCTCACAGACATGATA
AGATACATTGATGAGTTTGGACAAACCACAACTAGAATGCAGTGAAAAAAATGCTTTATTTGTGAAATTT
GTGATGCTATTGCTTTATTTGTAACCATTATAAGCTGCAATAAACAAGTTAACAACAACAATTGCATTCA
TTTTATGTTTCAGGTTCAGGGGGAGGTGTGGGAGGTTTTTTAAAGCAAGTAAAACCTCTACAAATGTGGT
ATTGGCCCATCTCTATCGGTATCGTAGCATAACCCCTTGGGGCCTCTAAACGGGTCTTGAGGGGTTTTTT
GTGCCCCTCGGGCCGGATTGCTATCTACCGGCATTGGCGCAGAAAAAAATGCCTGATGCGACGCTGCGCG
TCTTATACTCCCACATATGCCAGATTCAGCAACGGATACGGCTTCCCCAACTTGCCCACTTCCATACGTG
TCCTCCTTACCAGAAATTTATCCTTAAGGTCGTCAGCTATCCTGCAGGCGATCTCTCGATTTCGATCAAG
ACATTCCTTTAATGGTCTTTTCTGGACACCACTAGGGGTCAGAAGTAGTTCATCAAACTTTCTTCCCTCC
CTAATCTCATTGGTTACCTTGGGCTATCGAAACTTAATTAACCAGTCAAGTCAGCTACTTGGCGAGATCG
ACTTGTCTGGGTTTCGACTACGCTCAGAATTGCGTCAGTCAAGTTCGATCTGGTCCTTGCTATTGCACCC
GTTCTCCGATTACGAGTTTCATTTAAATCATGTGAGCAAAAGGCCAGCAAAAGGCCAGGAACCGTAAAAA
GGCCGCGTTGCTGGCGTTTTTCCATAGGCTCCGCCCCCCTGACGAGCATCACAAAAATCGACGCTCAAGT
CAGAGGTGGCGAAACCCGACAGGACTATAAAGATACCAGGCGTTTCCCCCTGGAAGCTCCCTCGTGCGCT
CTCCTGTTCCGACCCTGCCGCTTACCGGATACCTGTCCGCCTTTCTCCCTTCGGGAAGCGTGGCGCTTTC
TCATAGCTCACGCTGTAGGTATCTCAGTTCGGTGTAGGTCGTTCGCTCCAAGCTGGGCTGTGTGCACGAA
CCCCCCGTTCAGCCCGACCGCTGCGCCTTATCCGGTAACTATCGTCTTGAGTCCAACCCGGTAAGACACG
ACTTATCGCCACTGGCAGCAGCCACTGGTAACAGGATTAGCAGAGCGAGGTATGTAGGCGGTGCTACAGA
GTTCTTGAAGTGGTGGCCTAACTACGGCTACACTAGAAGAACAGTATTTGGTATCTGCGCTCTGCTGAAG
CCAGTTACCTTCGGAAAAAGAGTTGGTAGCTCTTGATCCGGCAAACAAACCACCGCTGGTAGCGGTGGTT
TTTTTGTTTGCAAGCAGCAGATTACGCGCAGAAAAAAAGGATCTCAAGAAGATCCTTTGATCTTTTCTAC
GGGGTCTGACGCTCAGTGGAACGAAAACTCACGTTAAGGGATTTTGGTCATGAGATTATCAAAAAGGATC
TTCACCTAGATCCTTTTAAATTAAAAATGAAGTTTTAAATCAATCTAAAGTATATATGAGTAAACTTGGT
CTGACAGTTACCAATGCTTAATCAGTGAGGCACCTATCTCAGCGATCTGTCTATTTCGTTCATCCATAGT
TGCATTTAAATTTCCGAACTCTCCAAGGCCCTCGTCGGAAAATCTTCAAACCTTTCGTCCGATCCATCTT
GCAGGCTACCTCTCGAACGAACTATCGCAAGTCTCTTGGCCGGCCTTGCGCCTTGGCTATTGCTTGGCAG
CGCCTATCGCCAGGTATTACTCCAATCCCGAATATCCGAGATCGGGATCACCCGAGAGAAGTTCAACCTA
CATCCTCAATCCCGATCTATCCGAGATCCGAGGAATATCGAAATCGGGGCGCGCCTGGCCTCCGCGCCGG
GTTTTGGCGCCTCCCGCGGGCGCCCCCCTCGTCACGGCGAGCGCTGCCACGTCAGACGAAGGGCGCAGGA
GCGTCCTGATCCTTCCGCCCGGACGCTCAGGACAGCGGCCCGCTGCTCATAAGACTCGGCCTTAGAACCC
CAGTATCAGCAGAAGGACATTTTAGGACGGGACTTGGGTGACTCTAGGGCACTGGTTTTCTTTCCAGAGA
GCGGAACAGGCGAGGAAAAGTAGTCCCTTCTCGGCGATTCTGCGGAGGGATCTCCGTGGGGCGGTGAACG
CCGATGATTATATAAGGACGCGCCGGGTGTGGCACAGCTAGTTCCGTCGCAGCCGGGATTTGGGTCGCGG
TTCTTGTTTGTGGATCGCTGTGATCGTCACTTGGTGAGTAGCGGGCTGCTGGGCTGGCCGGGGCTTTCGT
GGCCGCCGGGCCGCTCGGTGGGACGGAAGCGTGTGGAGAGACCGCCAAGGGCTGTAGTCTGGGTCCGCGA
GCAAGGTTGCCCTGAACTGGGGGTTGGGGGGAGCGCAGCAAAATGGCGGCTGTTCCCGAGTCTTGAATGG
AAGACGCTTGTGAGGCGGGCTGTGAGGTCGTTGAAACAAGGTGGGGGGCATGGTGGGCGGCAAGAACCCA
AGGTCTTGAGCCCTTCGCTAATGCGGGAAAGCTCTTATTCGGGTGAGATGGGCTGGGCACCATCTGGGGA
CCCTGACGTGAAGTTTGTCACTGACTGGAGAACTCGGTTTGTCGTCTGTTGCGGGGGCGGCAGTTATGGC
GGTGCCGTTGGGCAGTGCACCCGTACCTTTGGGAGCGCGCGCCCTCGTCGTGTCGTGACGTCACCCGTTC
TGTTGGCTTATAATGCAGGGTGGGGCCACCTGCCGGTAGGTGTGCGGTAGGCTTTTCTCCGTCGCAGGAC
GCAGGGTTCGGGCCTAGGGTAGGCTCTCCTGAATCGACAGGCGCCGGACCTCTGGTGAGGGGAGGGATAA
GTGAGGCGTCAGTTTCTTTGGTCGGTTTTATGTACCTATCTTCTTAAGTAGCTGAAGCTCCGGTTTTGAA
CTATGCGCTCGGGGTTGGCGAGTGTGTTTTGTGAAGTTTTTTAGGCACCTTTTGAAATGTAATCATTTGG
GTCAATATGTAATTTTCAGTGTTAGACTTGTAAATTGTCCGCTAAATTCTGGCCGTTTTTGGCTTTTTTG
TTAGACAACATGACCGAGTACAAGCCCACGGTGCGCCTCGCCACCCGCGACGACGTCCCCAGGGCCGTAC
GCACCCTCGCCGCCGCGTTCGCCGACTACCCCGCCACGCGCCACACCGTCGATCCGGACCGCCACATCGA
GCGGGTCACCGAGCTGCAAGAACTCTTCCTCACGCGCGTCGGGCTCGACATCGGCAAGGTGTGGGTCGCG
GACGACGGCGCCGCGGTGGCGGTCTGGACCACGCCGGAGAGCGTCGAAGCGGGGGCGGTGTTCGCCGAGA
TCGGCCCGCGCATGGCCGAGTTGAGCGGTTCCCGGCTGGCCGCGCAGCAACAGATGGAGGGCCTCCTGGC
GCCGCACCGGCCCAAGGAGCCCGCGTGGTTCCTGGCCACCGTCGGCGTCTCGCCCGACCACCAGGGCAAG
GGTCTGGGCAGCGCCGTCGTGCTCCCCGGAGTGGAGGCCGCCGAGCGCGCCGGGGTGCCCGCCTTCCTGG
AGACCTCCGCGCCCCGCAACCTCCCCTTCTACGAGCGGCTCGGCTTCACCGTCACCGCCGACGTCGAGGT
GCCCGAAGGACCGCGCACCTGGTGCATGACCCGCAAGCCCGGTGCCTAGGCTAGTATGTAAGCCTAGTCT
TAGATAATAAAATCGCTATCCATCGAAGATGGATGTGTGTTGGTTTTTTGTGTGTGTAACGCTAGGCGCG
CCTGGTGTACCGAGAACGATCCTCTCAGTGCGAGTCTCGACGATCCATATCGTTGCTTGGCAGTCAGCCA
GTCGGAATCCAGCTTGGGACCCAGGAAGTCCAATCGTCAGATATTGTACTCAAGCCTGGTCACGGCAGCG
TACCGATCTGTTTAAACCTAGATATTGATAGTCTGATCGGTCAACGTATAATCGAGTCCTAGCTTTTGCA
AACATCTATCAAGAGACAGGATCAGCAGGAGGCTTTCGCATGAGTATTCAACATTTCCGTGTCGCCCTTA
TTCCCTTTTTTGCGGCATTTTGCCTTCCTGTTTTTGCTCACCCAGAAACGCTGGTGAAAGTAAAAGATGC
TGAAGATCAGTTGGGTGCGCGAGTGGGTTACATCGAACTGGATCTCAACAGCGGTAAGATCCTTGAGAGT
TTTCGCCCCGAAGAACGCTTTCCAATGATGAGCACTTTTAAAGTTCTGCTATGTGGCGCGGTATTATCCC
GTATTGACGCCGGGCAAGAGCAACTCGGTCGCCGCATACACTATTCTCAGAATGACTTGGTTGAGTATTC
ACCAGTCACAGAAAAGCATCTTACGGATGGCATGACAGTAAGAGAATTATGCAGTGCTGCCATAACCATG
AGTGATAACACTGCGGCCAACTTACTTCTGACAACGATTGGAGGACCGAAGGAGCTAACCGCTTTTTTGC
ACAACATGGGGGATCATGTAACTCGCCTTGATCGTTGGGAACCGGAGCTGAATGAAGCCATACCAAACGA
CGAGCGTGACACCACGATGCCTGTAGCAATGGCAACAACCTTGCGTAAACTATTAACTGGCGAACTACTT
ACTCTAGCTTCCCGGCAACAGTTGATAGACTGGATGGAGGCGGATAAAGTTGCAGGACCACTTCTGCGCT
CGGCCCTTCCGGCTGGCTGGTTTATTGCTGATAAATCTGGAGCCGGTGAGCGTGGGTCTCGCGGTATCAT
TGCAGCACTGGGGCCAGATGGTAAGCCCTCCCGTATCGTAGTTATCTACACGACGGGGAGTCAGGCAACT
ATGGATGAACGAAATAGACAGATCGCTGAGATAGGTGCCTCACTGATTAAGCATTGGTAACCGATTCTAG
GTGCATTGGCGCAGAAAAAAATGCCTGATGCGACGCTGCGCGTCTTATACTCCCACATATGCCAGATTCA
GCAACGGATACGGCTTCCCCAACTTGCCCACTTCCATACGTGTCCTCCTTACCAGAAATTTATCCTTAAG
ATCCCGAATCGTTTAAACTCGACTCTGGCTCTATCGAATCTCCGTCGTTTCGAGCTTACGCGAACAGCCG
TGGCGCTCATTTGCTCGTCGGGCATCGAATCTCGTCAGCTATCGTCAGCTTACCTTTTTGGCAGCGATCG
CGGCTCCCGACATCTTGGACCATTAGCTCCACAGGTATCTTCTTCCCTCTAGTGGTCATAACAGCAGCTT
CAGCTACCTCTCAATTCAAAAAACCCCTCAAGACCCGTTTAGAGGCCCCAAGGGGTTATGCTATCAATCG
TTGCGTTACACACACAAAAAACCAACACACATCCATCTTCGATGGATAGCGATTTTATTATCTAACTGCT
GATCGAGTGTAGCCAGATCTAGTAATCAATTACGGGGTCATTAGTTCATAGCCCATATATGGAGTTCCGC
GTTACATAACTTACGGTAAATGGCCCGCCTGGCTGACCGCCCAACGACCCCCGCCCATTGACGTCAATAA
TGACGTATGTTCCCATAGTAACGCCAATAGGGACTTTCCATTGACGTCAATGGGTGGAGTATTTACGGTA
AACTGCCCACTTGGCAGTACATCAAGTGTATCATATGCCAAGTACGCCCCCTATTGACGTCAATGACGGT
AAATGGCCCGCCTGGCATTATGCCCAGTACATGACCTTATGGGACTTTCCTACTTGGCAGTACATCTACG
TATTAGTCATCGCTATTACCATGCTGATGCGGTTTTGGCAGTACATCAATGGGCGTGGATAGCGGTTTGA
CTCACGGGGATTTCCAAGTCTCCACCCCATTGACGTCAATGGGAGTTTGTTTTGGCACCAAAATCAACGG
GACTTTCCAAAATGTCGTAACAACTCCGCCCCATTGACGCAAATGGGCGGTAGGCGTGTACGGTGGGAGG
TCTATATAAGCAGAGCTGGTTTAGTGAACCGTCAGATCAGATCTTTGTCGATCCTACCATCCACTCGACA
CACCCGCCAGCGGCCGC
